>Addgene plasmid #86429 | pEGFP-C1-AR C619Y | depositor full sequence | sequence record 168412 | pEGFP-C1-AR C619Y sequence 7936 bps
TAGTTATTAATAGTAATCAATTACGGGGTCATTAGTTCATAGCCCATATATGGAGTTCCGCGTTACATAA
CTTACGGTAAATGGCCCGCCTGGCTGACCGCCCAACGACCCCCGCCCATTGACGTCAATAATGACGTATG
TTCCCATAGTAACGCCAATAGGGACTTTCCATTGACGTCAATGGGTGGAGTATTTACGGTAAACTGCCCA
CTTGGCAGTACATCAAGTGTATCATATGCCAAGTACGCCCCCTATTGACGTCAATGACGGTAAATGGCCC
GCCTGGCATTATGCCCAGTACATGACCTTATGGGACTTTCCTACTTGGCAGTACATCTACGTATTAGTCA
TCGCTATTACCATGGTGATGCGGTTTTGGCAGTACATCAATGGGCGTGGATAGCGGTTTGACTCACGGGG
ATTTCCAAGTCTCCACCCCATTGACGTCAATGGGAGTTTGTTTTGGCACCAAAATCAACGGGACTTTCCA
AAATGTCGTAACAACTCCGCCCCATTGACGCAAATGGGCGGTAGGCGTGTACGGTGGGAGGTCTATATAA
GCAGAGCTGGTTTAGTGAACCGTCAGATCCGCTAGCGCTACCGGTCGCCACCATGGTGAGCAAGGGCGAG
GAGCTGTTCACCGGGGTGGTGCCCATCCTGGTCGAGCTGGACGGCGACGTAAACGGCCACAAGTTCAGCG
TGTCCGGCGAGGGCGAGGGCGATGCCACCTACGGCAAGCTGACCCTGAAGTTCATCTGCACCACCGGCAA
GCTGCCCGTGCCCTGGCCCACCCTCGTGACCACCCTGACCTACGGCGTGCAGTGCTTCAGCCGCTACCCC
GACCACATGAAGCAGCACGACTTCTTCAAGTCCGCCATGCCCGAAGGCTACGTCCAGGAGCGCACCATCT
TCTTCAAGGACGACGGCAACTACAAGACCCGCGCCGAGGTGAAGTTCGAGGGCGACACCCTGGTGAACCG
CATCGAGCTGAAGGGCATCGACTTCAAGGAGGACGGCAACATCCTGGGGCACAAGCTGGAGTACAACTAC
AACAGCCACAACGTCTATATCATGGCCGACAAGCAGAAGAACGGCATCAAGGTGAACTTCAAGATCCGCC
ACAACATCGAGGACGGCAGCGTGCAGCTCGCCGACCACTACCAGCAGAACACCCCCATCGGCGACGGCCC
CGTGCTGCTGCCCGACAACCACTACCTGAGCACCCAGTCCGCCCTGAGCAAAGACCCCAACGAGAAGCGC
GATCACATGGTCCTGCTGGAGTTCGTGACCGCCGCCGGGATCACTCTCGGCATGGACGAGCTGTACAAGT
CCGGACTCAGATCTCGAGCTCAAGCTTCGAATTCTGCAGTCGACGGTACCATGGAAGTGCAGTTAGGGCT
GGGAAGGGTCTACCCTCGGCCGCCGTCCAAGACCTACCGAGGAGCTTTCCAGAATCTGTTCCAGAGCGTG
CGCGAAGTGATCCAGAACCCGGGCCCCAGGCACCCAGAGGCCGCGAGCGCAGCACCTCCCGGCGCCAGTT
TGCTGCTGCTGCAGCAGCAGCAGCAGCAGCAGCAGCAGCAGCAGCAGCAGCAGCAGCAGCAGCAGCAGCA
GCAGCAAGAGACTAGCCCCAGGCAGCAGCAGCAGCAGCAGGGTGAGGATGGTTCTCCCCAAGCCCATCGT
AGAGGCCCCACAGGCTACCTGGTCCTGGATGAGGAACAGCAACCTTCACAGCCGCAGTCGGCCCTGGAGT
GCCACCCCGAGAGAGGTTGCGTCCCAGAGCCTGGAGCCGCCGTGGCCGCCAGCAAGGGGCTGCCGCAGCA
GCTGCCAGCACCTCCGGACGAGGATGACTCAGCTGCCCCATCCACGTTGTCCCTGCTGGGCCCCACTTTC
CCCGGCTTAAGCAGCTGCTCCGCTGACCTTAAAGACATCCTGAGCGAGGCCAGCACCATGCAACTCCTTC
AGCAACAGCAGCAGGAAGCAGTATCCGAAGGCAGCAGCAGCGGGAGAGCGAGGGAGGCCTCGGGGGCTCC
CACTTCCTCCAAGGACAATTACTTAGGGGGCACTTCGACCATTTCTGACAACGCCAAGGAGTTGTGTAAG
GCAGTGTCGGTGTCCATGGGCCTGGGTGTGGAGGCGTTGGAGCATCTGAGTCCAGGGGAACAGCTTCGGG
GGGATTGCATGTACGCCCCACTTTTGGGAGTTCCACCCGCTGTGCGTCCCACTCCTTGTGCCCCATTGGC
CGAATGCAAAGGTTCTCTGCTAGACGACAGCGCAGGCAAGAGCACTGAAGATACTGCTGAGTATTCCCCT
TTCAAGGGAGGTTACACCAAAGGGCTAGAAGGCGAGAGCCTAGGCTGCTCTGGCAGCGCTGCAGCAGGGA
GCTCCGGGACACTTGAACTGCCGTCTACCCTGTCTCTCTACAAGTCCGGAGCACTGGACGAGGCAGCTGC
GTACCAGAGTCGCGACTACTACAACTTTCCACTGGCTCTGGCCGGACCGCCGCCCCCTCCGCCGCCTCCC
CATCCCCACGCTCGCATCAAGCTGGAGAACCCGCTGGACTACGGCAGCGCCTGGGCGGCTGCGGCGGCGC
AGTGCCGCTATGGGGACCTGGCGAGCCTGCATGGCGCGGGTGCAGCGGGACCCGGTTCTGGGTCACCCTC
AGCCGCCGCTTCCTCATCCTGGCACACTCTCTTCACAGCCGAAGAAGGCCAGTTGTATGGACCGTGTGGT
GGTGGTGGGGGTGGTGGCGGCGGCGGCGGCGGCGGCGGCGGCGGCGGCGGCGGCGGCGGCGGCGGCGAGG
CGGGAGCTGTAGCCCCCTACGGCTACACTCGGCCCCCTCAGGGGCTGGCGGGCCAGGAAAGCGACTTCAC
CGCACCTGATGTGTGGTACCCTGGCGGCATGGTGAGCAGAGTGCCCTATCCCAGTCCCACTTGTGTCAAA
AGCGAAATGGGCCCCTGGATGGATAGCTACTCCGGACCTTACGGGGACATGCGTTTGGAGACTGCCAGGG
ACCATGTTTTGCCCATTGACTATTACTTTCCACCCCAGAAGACCTGCCTGATCTGTGGAGATGAAGCTTC
TGGGTGTCACTATGGAGCTCTCACATGTGGAAGCTGCAAGGTCTTCTTCAAAAGAGCCGCTGAAGGGAAA
CAGAAGTACCTGTGCGCCAGCAGAAATGATTGCACTATTGATAAATTCCGAAGGAAAAATTGTCCATCTT
GTCGTCTTCGGAAATATTATGAAGCAGGGATGACTCTGGGAGCCCGGAAGCTGAAGAAACTTGGTAATCT
GAAACTACAGGAGGAAGGAGAGGCTTCCAGCACCACCAGCCCCACTGAGGAGACAACCCAGAAGCTGACA
GTGTCACACATTGAAGGCTATGAATGTCAGCCCATCTTTCTGAATGTCCTGGAAGCCATTGAGCCAGGTG
TAGTGTGTGCTGGACACGACAACAACCAGCCCGACTCCTTTGCAGCCTTGCTCTCTAGCCTCAATGAACT
GGGAGAGAGACAGCTTGTACACGTGGTCAAGTGGGCCAAGGCCTTGCCTGGCTTCCGCAACTTACACGTG
GACGACCAGATGGCTGTCATTCAGTACTCCTGGATGGGGCTCATGGTGTTTGCCATGGGCTGGCGATCCT
TCACCAATGTCAACTCCAGGATGCTCTACTTCGCCCCTGATCTGGTTTTCAATGAGTACCGCATGCACAA
GTCCCGGATGTACAGCCAGTGTGTCCGAATGAGGCACCTCTCTCAAGAGTTTGGATGGCTCCAAATCACC
CCCCAGGAATTCCTGTGCATGAAAGCACTGCTACTCTTCAGCATTATTCCAGTGGATGGGCTGAAAAATC
AAAAATTCTTTGATGAACTTCGAATGAACTACATCAAGGAACTCGATCGTATCATTGCATGCAAAAGAAA
AAATCCCACATCCTGCTCAAGACGCTTCTACCAGCTCACCAAGCTCCTGGACTCCGTGCAGCCTATTGCG
AGAGAGCTGCATCAGTTCACTTTTGACCTGCTAATCAAGTCACACATGGTGAGCGTGGACTTTCCGGAAA
TGATGGCAGAGATCATCTCTGTGCAAGTGCCCAAGATCCTTTCTGGGAAAGTCAAGCCCATCTATTTCCA
CACCCAGTGAAACCCTATTTCCCCACCCCAGCTCATGCCCCCTTTCAGATGTCTTCTGCCTGTTATAACT
CTGCACTACTCCTCTGCAGTGCCTTGGGGAATTTCCTCTATTGATGTACAGTCTGTCATGAACATGTTCC
TGAATTCTATTTGCTGGGCTTTTTTTTTCTCTTTCTCTCCTTTCTTTTTCTTCTTCCCTCCCTATCTAAC
CCTCCCATGGCACCTTCAGACTTTGCTTCCCATTGTGGCTCCTATCTGTGTTTTGAATGGTGTTGTATGC
CTTTAAATCTGTGATGATCCTCATATGGCCCAGTGTCAAGTTGTGCTTGTTTACAGCACTACTCTGTGCC
AGCCACACAAACGTTTACTTATCTTATGCCACGGGAAGTTTAGAGAGCTAAGATTATCTGGGGAAATCAA
AACAAAAACAAGCAAACAAAAAAAAAAGAAGACGGAATTCAGACAGATCCACCGGATCTAGATAACTGAT
CATAATCAGCCATACCACATTTGTAGAGGTTTTACTTGCTTTAAAAAACCTCCCACACCTCCCCCTGAAC
CTGAAACATAAAATGAATGCAATTGTTGTTGTTAACTTGTTTATTGCAGCTTATAATGGTTACAAATAAA
GCAATAGCATCACAAATTTCACAAATAAAGCATTTTTTTCACTGCATTCTAGTTGTGGTTTGTCCAAACT
CATCAATGTATCTTAACGCGTAAATTGTAAGCGTTAATATTTTGTTAAAATTCGCGTTAAATTTTTGTTA
AATCAGCTCATTTTTTAACCAATAGGCCGAAATCGGCAAAATCCCTTATAAATCAAAAGAATAGACCGAG
ATAGGGT
[37 nt withheld, positions 4978-5014]
AAAGAACGTGGACTCCAACGTCAAAGG
[49 nt withheld, positions 5042-5090]
T
[91 nt withheld, positions 5092-5182]
G
[124 nt withheld, positions 5184-5307]
CAGGTGGCACTTTTCGGGGAAATGTGCGCGGAACCCCTATTTGTTTATTTTTCTAAATACATTCAAATAT
GTATCCGCTCATGAGACAATAACCCTGATAAATGCTTCAATAATATTGAAAAAGGAAGAGTCCTGAGGCG
GAAAGAACCAGCTGTGGAATGTGTGTCAGTTAGGGTGTGGAAAGTCCCCAGGCTCCCCAGCAGGCAGAAG
TATGCAAAGCATGCATCTCAATTAGTCAGCAACCAGGTGTGGAAAGTCCCCAGGCTCCCCAGCAGGCAGA
AGTATGCAAAGCATGCATCTCAATTAGTCAGCAACCATAGTCCCGCCCCTAACTCCGCCCATCCCGCCCC
TAACTCCGCCCAGTTCCGCCCATTCTCCGCCCCATGGCTGACTAATTTTTTTTATTTATGCAGAGGCCGA
GGCCGCCTCGGCCTCTGAGCTATTCCAGAAGTAGTGAGGAGGCTTTTTTGGAGGCCTAGGCTTTTGCAAA
GATCGATCAAGAGACAGGATGAGGATCGTTTCGCATGATTGAACAAGATGGATTGCACGCAGGTTCTCCG
GCCGCTTGGGTGGAGAGGCTATTCGGCTATGACTGGGCACAACAGACAATCGGCTGCTCTGATGCCGCCG
TGTTCCGGCTGTCAGCGCAGGGGCGCCCGGTTCTTTTTGTCAAGACCGACCTGTCCGGTGCCCTGAATGA
ACTGCAAGACGAGGCAGCGCGGCTATCGTGGCTGGCCACGACGGGCGTTCCTTGCGCAGCTGTGCTCGAC
GTTGTCACTGAAGCGGGAAGGGACTGGCTGCTATTGGGCGAAGTGCCGGGGCAGGATCTCCTGTCATCTC
ACCTTGCTCCTGCCGAGAAAGTATCCATCATGGCTGATGCAATGCGGCGGCTGCATACGCTTGATCCGGC
TACCTGCCCATTCGACCACCAAGCGAAACATCGCATCGAGCGAGCACGTACTCGGATGGAAGCCGGTCTT
GTCGATCAGGATGATCTGGACGAAGAGCATCAGGGGCTCGCGCCAGCCGAACTGTTCGCCAGGCTCAAGG
CGAGCATGCCCGACGGCGAGGATCTCGTCGTGACCCATGGCGATGCCTGCTTGCCGAATATCATGGTGGA
AAATGGCCGCTTTTCTGGATTCATCGACTGTGGCCGGCTGGGTGTGGCGGACCGCTATCAGGACATAGCG
TTGGCTACCCGTGATATTGCTGAAGAGCTTGGCGGCGAATGGGCTGACCGCTTCCTCGTGCTTTACGGTA
TCGCCGCTCCCGATTCGCAGCGCATCGCCTTCTATCGCCTTCTTGACGAGTTCTTCTGAGCGGGACTCTG
GGGTTCGAAATGACCGACCAAGCGACGCCCAACCTGCCATCACGAGATTTCGATTCCACCGCCGCCTTCT
ATGAAAGGTTGGGCTTCGGAATCGTTTTCCGGGACGCCGGCTGGATGATCCTCCAGCGCGGGGATCTCAT
GCTGGAGTTCTTCGCCCACCCTAGGGGGAGGCTAACTGAAACACGGAAGGAGACAATACCGGAAGGAACC
CGCGCTATGACGGCAATAAAAAGACAGAATAAAACGCACGGTGTTGGGTCGTTTGTTCATAAACGCGGGG
TTCGGTCCCAGGGCTGGCACTCTGTCGATACCCCACCGAGACCCCATTGGGGCCAATACGCCCGCGTTTC
TTCCTTTTCCCCACCCCACCCCCCAAGTTCGGGTGAAGGCCCAGGGCTCGCAGCCAACGTCGGGGCGGCA
GGCCCTGCCATAGCCTCAGGTTACTCATATATACTTTAGATTGATTTAAAACTTCATTTTTAATTTAAAA
GGATCTAGGTGAAGATCCTTTTTGATAATCTCATGACCAAAATCCCTTAACGTGAGTTTTCGTTCCACTG
AGCGTCAGACCCCGTAGAAAAGATCAAAGGATCTTCTTGAGATCCTTTTTTTCTGCGCGTAATCTGCTGC
TTGCAAACAAAAAAACCACCGCTACCAGCGGTGGTTTGTTTGCCGGATCAAGAGCTACCAACTCTTTTTC
CGAAGGTAACTGGCTTCAGCAGAGCGCAGATACCAAATACTGTCCTTCTAGTGTAGCCGTAGTTAGGCCA
CCACTTCAAGAACTCTGTAGCACCGCCTACATACCTCGCTCTGCTAATCCTGTTACCAGTGGCTGCTGCC
AGTGGCGATAAGTCGTGTCTTACCGGGTTGGACTCAAGACGATAGTTACCGGATAAGGCGCAGCGGTCGG
GCTGAACGGGGGGTTCGTGCACACAGCCCAGCTTGGAGCGAACGACCTACACCGAACTGAGATACCTACA
GCGTGAGCTATGAGAAAGCGCCACGCTTCCCGAAGGGAGAAAGGCGGACAGGTATCCGGTAAGCGGCAGG
GTCGGAACAGGAGAGCGCACGAGGGAGCTTCCAGGGGGAAACGCCTGGTATCTTTATAGTCCTGTCGGGT
TTCGCCACCTCTGACTTGAGCGTCGATTTTTGTGATGCTCGTCAGGGGGGCGGAGCCTATGGAAAAACGC
CAGCAACGCGGCCTTTTTACGGTTCCTGGCCTTTTGCTGGCCTTTTGCTCACATGTTCTTTCCTGCGTTA
TCCCCTGATTCTGTGGATAACCGTATTACCGCCATGCAT
Features (pLannotate 1.2.2; 15 found; start..end, strand, type, name):
     61..364     +  enhancer       CMV enhancer: human cytomegalovirus immediate early enhancer
    365..568     +  promoter       CMV promoter: human cytomegalovirus (CMV) immediate early promoter
    613..1329    +  CDS            EGFP: EGFP is a basic (constitutively fluorescent) green fluorescent protein published in 1996, derived from Aequorea victoria. It is reported to be a rapidly-maturing weak dimer with moderate acid sensitivity.
   1330..1380    +  misc_feature   MCS (fragment): multiple cloning site
   1381..4137    +  CDS            AR: ANDR_HUMAN - Also known as DHTR, NR3C4. Experimental evidence at protein level: Swiss-Prot protein existence level 1. [Isoform 4]: Lacks the C-terminal ligand-binding domain and may therefore constitutively activate the transcription of a specific set of genes independently of steroid hormones. From Homo sapiens (Human).
   4617..4701    +  CDS            large T antigen (fragment): large T antigen from SV40 (simian virus 40)
   4724..4845    +  polyA_signal   SV40 poly(A) signal: SV40 polyadenylation signal
   4879..5307    -  rep_origin     f1 ori (sequence partly withheld): f1 bacteriophage origin of replication; arrow indicates direction of (+) strand synthesis
   5334..5438    +  promoter       AmpR promoter: bla
   5440..5797    +  promoter       SV40 promoter: SV40 enhancer and early promoter
   5832..6626    +  CDS            NeoR/KanR: aminoglycoside phosphotransferase from Tn5; aph(3')-II (or nptII); confers resistance to neomycin, kanamycin, and G418 (Geneticin®)
   6647..6799    +  CDS            ble (fragment): BLE_KLEPN - Experimental evidence at protein level: Swiss-Prot protein existence level 1. Binding protein with a strong affinity to the bleomycin family of antibiotics. Binds to CL990; an antimitotic-antibiotic compound. From Klebsiella pneumoniae.
   6858..6905    +  polyA_signal   HSV TK poly(A) signal: herpes simplex virus thymidine kinase polyadenylation signal (Cole and Stacy, 1985)
   6996..7012    -  polyA_signal   bGH poly(A) signal (fragment): bovine growth hormone polyadenylation signal
   7234..7822    +  rep_origin     ori: high-copy-number ColE1/pMB1/pBR322/pUC origin of replication
