[The description below was written by a language model from this plasmid's Addgene catalogue record and pLannotate feature annotations shown in this document.]
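Description:
pEGFP-C1-AR C619Y is a mammalian expression plasmid of 7,936 bp built on the unmodified Clontech pEGFP-C1 backbone. It encodes the human androgen receptor (AR) carrying the C619Y point mutation, fused in frame to the C-terminus of EGFP. The roughly 2.76 kb AR coding sequence was inserted between the BglII and XbaI sites of the multiple cloning site. A short MCS-derived linker therefore joins the fluorescent protein to the receptor. Expression of the fusion is driven by the human cytomegalovirus immediate-early enhancer and promoter, and the transcript is terminated by the SV40 polyadenylation signal downstream of the insert.

The plasmid replicates at high copy in E. coli from a ColE1/pUC-type origin, and it also carries an f1 origin for single-stranded DNA production. A single Tn5 aminoglycoside phosphotransferase gene (NeoR/KanR) serves both hosts. A bacterial bla-type promoter drives it for kanamycin selection in bacteria, and the SV40 enhancer/early promoter drives it for G418 selection of transfected mammalian cells, with an HSV TK polyadenylation signal following the cassette. The short large T antigen, ble and bGH poly(A) fragments in the annotation appear to be partial matches within backbone sequence rather than functional elements.

The construct allows the mutant receptor to be visualised directly in living or fixed cells by fluorescence microscopy. According to the title of the associated publication, the C619Y substitution inactivates and mislocalises AR and is accompanied by sequestration of the coactivator SRC-1. The plasmid is thus suited to studying receptor trafficking, subnuclear distribution and coactivator interactions.
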