Addgene plasmid #86429: pEGFP-C1-AR C619Y
Purpose: Fluorescent human androgen receptor (fused to EGFP) with point mutation C619Y
Depositing lab: Michael Mancini. Depositing organization: Baylor College of Medicine. Publication: A C619Y mutation in the human androgen receptor causes inactivation and mislocalization of the receptor with concomitant sequestration of SRC-1 (steroid receptor coactivator 1). Nazareth LV, Stenoien DL, Bingman WE 3rd, James AJ, Wu C, Zhang Y, Edwards DP, Mancini M, Marcelli M, Lamb DJ, Weigel NL. Mol Endocrinol. 1999 Dec;13(12):2065-75. 10.1210/mend.13.12.0382 PubMed 10598582.
Backbone
  Vector backbone: pEGFP-C1
  Backbone manufacturer: Clontech (Takara)
  Backbone size w/o insert (bp): 4731
  Total vector size (bp): 7936
  Modifications to backbone: none
  Vector type: Mammalian Expression
  Selectable markers: Neomycin (select with G418)
Growth in bacteria
  Bacterial resistance: Kanamycin, 50 μg/mL
  Growth temperature: 37°C
  Growth strain: DH5alpha
  Copy number: High Copy
Gene/Insert
  Gene/Insert name: Androgen receptor (AR)
  Species: H. sapiens (human)
  Insert size (bp): 2760
  Mutation: C619Y
  GenBank ID: NM_000044.4
  Entrez Gene: AR (a.k.a. AIS, AR8, DHTR, HUMARA, HYSP1, KD, NR3C4, SBMA, SMAX1, TFM)
  Promoter: CMV
  Tag / fusion protein: EGFP (N terminal on backbone)
  Cloning method: Restriction Enzyme; 5′ cloning site BglII (not destroyed); 3′ cloning site Xba I (not destroyed)
  Sequencing primers: 5′ EGFP-C
Terms and licenses: Academic/Nonprofit Terms; Industry Terms: Not Available to Industry
How to cite: pEGFP-C1-AR C619Y was a gift from Michael Mancini (Addgene plasmid # 86429 ; http://n2t.net/addgene:86429 ; RRID:Addgene_86429)
