>Addgene plasmid #86429 | pEGFP-C1-AR C619Y | depositor partial sequence | sequence record 168413 | EGFP-C primer
NNNNNNNNNNNNNNCGGNNTGGNNGAGCTGTACNAGTCCGGACTCAGATCTCGAGCTCAAGCTTCGAATT
CNNCANTCGACGGTACCATGGAAGTGCAGTTAGGGCTGGGAAGGGTCTACCCTCGGCCGCCGTCCAAGAC
CTACCGAGGAGCTTTCCAGAATCTGTTCCAGAGCGTGCGCGAAGTGATCCAGAACCCGGGCCCCAGGCAC
CCAGAGGCCGCGAGCGCAGCACCTCCCGGCGCCAGTTTGCTGCTGCTGCAGCAGCAGCAGCAGCAGCAGC
AGCAGCAGCAGCAGCAGCAGCAGCAGCAGCAGCAGCAGCAGCAAGAGACTAGCCCCAGGCAGCAGCAGCA
GCAGCAGGGTGAGGATGGTTCTCCCCAAGCCCATCGTAGAGGCCCCACAGGCTACCTGGTCCTGGATGAG
GAACAGCAACCTTCACAGCCGCAGTCGGCCCTGGAGTGCCACCCCGAGAGAGGTTGCGTCCCAGAGCCTG
GAGCCGCCGTGGCCGCCAGCAAGGGGCTGCCGCAGCAGCTGCCAGCACCTCCGGACGAGGATGACTCAGC
TGCCCCATCCACGTTGTCCCTGCTGGGCCCCACTTTCCCCGGCTTAAGCAGCTGCTCCGCTGACCTTAAA
GACATCCTGAGCGAGGCCAGCACCATGCAACTCCTTCAGCAACAGCAGCAGGAAGCAGTATCCGAAGGCA
GCAGCAGCGGGAGAGCGAGGGAGGCCTCGGGGGCTCCCACTTCCTCCAAGGACAATTACTTAGGGGGCAC
TTCGACCATTTCTGACAACGCCAAGGAGTTGTGTAAGGCAGTGTCGGTGTCCATGGGCCTGGGTGTGGAG
GCGTTGGAGCATCTGANTCCAGGGGAACAGCTTCGGGGGGANTGCATGTACGCCCCACTTTTGGGANN
