>Addgene plasmid #86429 | pEGFP-C1-AR C619Y | addgene partial sequence | sequence record 174054 | Addgene Partial NGS Result
CCCTACGGCTACACTCGGCCCCCTCAGGGGCTGGCGGGCCAGGAAAGCGACTTCACCGCACCTGATGTGT
GGTACCCTGGCGGCATGGTGAGCAGAGTGCCCTATCCCAGTCCCACTTGTGTCAAAAGCGAAATGGGCCC
CTGGATGGATAGCTACTCCGGACCTTACGGGGACATGCGTTTGGAGACTGCCAGGGACCATGTTTTGCCC
ATTGACTATTACTTTCCACCCCAGAAGACCTGCCTGATCTGTGGAGATGAAGCTTCTGGGTGTCACTATG
GAGCTCTCACATGTGGAAGCTGCAAGGTCTTCTTCAAAAGAGCCGCTGAAGGGAAACAGAAGTACCTGTG
CGCCAGCAGAAATGATTGCACTATTGATAAATTCCGAAGGAAAAATTGTCCATCTTGTCGTCTTCGGAAA
TATTATGAAGCAGGAATGACTCTGGGAGCCCGGAAGCTGAAGAAACTTGGTAATCTGAAACTACAGGAGG
AAGGAGAGGCTTCCAGCACCACCAGCCCCACTGAGGAGACAACCCAGAAGCTGACAGTGTCACACATTGA
AGGCTATGAATGTCAGCCCATCTTTCTGAATGTCCTGGAAGCCATTGAGCCAGGTGTAGTGTGTGCTGGA
CACGACAACAACCAGCCCGACTCCTTTGCAGCCTTGCTCTCTAGCCTCAATGAACTGGGAGAGAGACAGC
TTGTACACGTGGTCAAGTGGGCCAAGGCCTTGCCTGGCTTCCGCAACTTACACGTGGACGACCAGATGGC
TGTCATTCAGTACTCCTGGATGGGGCTCATGGTGTTTGCCATGGGCTGGCGATCCTTCACCAATGTCAAC
TCCAGGATGCTCTACTTCGCCCCTGATCTGGTTTTCAATGAGTACCGCATGCACAAGTCCCGGATGTACA
GCCAGTGTGTCCGAATGAGGCACCTCTCTCAAGAGTTTGGATGGCTCCAAATCACCCCCCAGGAATTCCT
GTGCATGAAAGCACTGCTACTCTTCAGCATTATTCCAGTGGATGGGCTGAAAAATCAAAAATTCTTTGAT
GAACTTCGAATGAACTACATCAAGGAACTCGATCGTATCATTGCATGCAAAAGAAAAAATCCCACATCCT
GCTCAAGACGCTTCTACCAGCTCACCAAGCTCCTGGACTCCGTGCAGCCTATTGCGAGAGAGCTGCATCA
GTTCACTTTTGACCTGCTAATCAAGTCACACATGGTGAGCGTGGACTTTCCGGAAATGATGGCAGAGATC
ATCTCTGTGCAAGTGCCCAAGATCCTTTCTGGGAAAGTCAAGCCCATCTATTTCCACACCCAGTGAAGCA
TTGGAAACCCTATTTCCCCACCCCAGCTCATGCCCCCTTTCAGATGTCTTCTGCCTGTTATAACTCTGCA
CTACTCCTCTCTAGAGGATCCCGGGCCCCAGGCACCCAGAGGCCGCGAGCGCAGCACCTCCCGGCGCCAG
TTTGCTGCTGCTGCAGCAGCAGCAGCAGCAGCAGCAGCAGCAGCAGCAGCAGCAGCAGCAGCAGCAGCAG
CAGCAGCAAGAGACTAGCCCCAGGCAGCAGCAGCAGCAGCAGGGTGAGGATGGTTCTCCCCAAGGATCCA
CCGGATCTAGATAACTGATCATAATCAGCCATACCACATTTGTAGAGGTTTTACTTGCTTTAAAAAACCT
CCCACACCTCCCCCTGAACCTGAAACATAAAATGAATGCAATTGTTGTTGTTAACTTGTTTATTGCAGCT
TATAATGGTTACAAATAAAGCAATAGCATCACAAATTTCACAAATAAAGCATTTTTTTCACTGCATTCTA
GTTGTGGTTTGTCCAAACTCATCAATGTATCTTAACGCGTAAATTGTAAGCGTTAATATTTTGTTAAAAT
TCGCGTTAAATTTTTGTTAAATCAGCTCATTTTTTAACCAATAGGCCGAAATCGGCAAAATCCCTTATAA
ATCAAAAGAATAGACCGAGATAGGGT
[37 nt withheld, positions 1987-2023]
AAAGAACGTGGACTCCAACGTCAAAGG
[49 nt withheld, positions 2051-2099]
T
[91 nt withheld, positions 2101-2191]
G
[124 nt withheld, positions 2193-2316]
CAGGTGGCACTTTTCGGGGAAATGTGCGCGGAACCCCTATTTGTTTATTTTTCTAAATACATTCAAATAT
GTATCCGCTCATGAGACAATAACCCTGATAAATGCTTCAATAATATTGAAAAAGGAAGAGTCCTGAGGCG
GAAAGAACCAGCTGTGGAATGTGTGTCAGTTAGGGTGTGGAAAGTCCCCAGGCTCCCCAGCAGGCAGAAG
TATGCAAAGCATGCATCTCAATTAGTCAGCAACCAGGTGTGGAAAGTCCCCAGGCTCCCCAGCAGGCAGA
AGTATGCAAAGCATGCATCTCAATTAGTCAGCAACCATAGTCCCGCCCCTAACTCCGCCCATCCCGCCCC
TAACTCCGCCCAGTTCCGCCCATTCTCCGCCCCATGGCTGACTAATTTTTTTTATTTATGCAGAGGCCGA
GGCCGCCTCGGCCTCTGAGCTATTCCAGAAGTAGTGAGGAGGCTTTTTTGGAGGCCTAGGCTTTTGCAAA
GATCGATCAAGAGACAGGATGAGGATCGTTTCGCATGATTGAACAAGATGGATTGCACGCAGGTTCTCCG
GCCGCTTGGGTGGAGAGGCTATTCGGCTATGACTGGGCACAACAGACAATCGGCTGCTCTGATGCCGCCG
TGTTCCGGCTGTCAGCGCAGGGGCGCCCGGTTCTTTTTGTCAAGACCGACCTGTCCGGTGCCCTGAATGA
ACTGCAAGACGAGGCAGCGCGGCTATCGTGGCTGGCCACGACGGGCGTTCCTTGCGCAGCTGTGCTCGAC
GTTGTCACTGAAGCGGGAAGGGACTGGCTGCTATTGGGCGAAGTGCCGGGGCAGGATCTCCTGTCATCTC
ACCTTGCTCCTGCCGAGAAAGTATCCATCATGGCTGATGCAATGCGGCGGCTGCATACGCTTGATCCGGC
TACCTGCCCATTCGACCACCAAGCGAAACATCGCATCGAGCGAGCACGTACTCGGATGGAAGCCGGTCTT
GTCGATCAGGATGATCTGGACGAAGAGCATCAGGGGCTCGCGCCAGCCGAACTGTTCGCCAGGCTCAAGG
CGAGCATGCCCGACGGCGAGGATCTCGTCGTGACCCATGGCGATGCCTGCTTGCCGAATATCATGGTGGA
AAATGGCCGCTTTTCTGGATTCATCGACTGTGGCCGGCTGGGTGTGGCGGACCGCTATCAGGACATAGCG
TTGGCTACCCGTGATATTGCTGAAGAGCTTGGCGGCGAATGGGCTGACCGCTTCCTCGTGCTTTACGGTA
TCGCCGCTCCCGATTCGCAGCGCATCGCCTTCTATCGCCTTCTTGACGAGTTCTTCTGAGCGGGACTCTG
GGGTTCGAAATGACCGACCAAGCGACGCCCAACCTGCCATCACGAGATTTCGATTCCACCGCCGCCTTCT
ATGAAAGGTTGGGCTTCGGAATCGTTTTCCGGGACGCCGGCTGGATGATCCTCCAGCGCGGGGATCTCAT
GCTGGAGTTCTTCGCCCACCCTAGGGGGAGGCTAACTGAAACACGGAAGGAGACAATACCGGAAGGAACC
CGCGCTATGACGGCAATAAAAAGACAGAATAAAACGCACGGTGTTGGGTCGTTTGTTCATAAACGCGGGG
TTCGGTCCCAGGGCTGGCACTCTGTCGATACCCCACCGAGACCCCATTGGGGCCAATACGCCCGCGTTTC
TTCCTTTTCCCCACCCCACCCCCCAAGTTCGGGTGAAGGCCCAGGGCTCGCAGCCAACGTCGGGGCGGCA
GGCCCTGCCATAGCCTCAGGTTACTCATATATACTTTAGATTGATTTAAAACTTCATTTTTAATTTAAAA
GGATCTAGGTGAAGATCCTTTTTGATAATCTCATGACCAAAATCCCTTAACGTGAGTTTTCGTTCCACTG
AGCGTCAGACCCCGTAGAAAAGATCAAAGGATCTTCTTGAGATCCTTTTTTTCTGCGCGTAATCTGCTGC
TTGCAAACAAAAAAACCACCGCTACCAGCGGTGGTTTGTTTGCCGGATCAAGAGCTACCAACTCTTTTTC
CGAAGGTAACTGGCTTCAGCAGAGCGCAGATACCAAATACTGTTCTTCTAGTGTAGCCGTAGTTAGGCCA
CCACTTCAAGAACTCTGTAGCACCGCCTACATACCTCGCTCTGCTAATCCTGTTACCAGTGGCTGCTGCC
AGTGGCGATAAGTCGTGTCTTACCGGGTTGGACTCAAGACGATAGTTACCGGATAAGGCGCAGCGGTCGG
GCTGAACGGGGGGTTCGTGCACACAGCCCAGCTTGGAGCGAACGACCTACACCGAACTGAGATACCTACA
GCGTGAGCTATGAGAAAGCGCCACGCTTCCCGAAGGGAGAAAGGCGGACAGGTATCCGGTAAGCGGCAGG
GTCGGAACAGGAGAGCGCACGAGGGAGCTTCCAGGGGGAAACGCCTGGTATCTTTATAGTCCTGTCGGGT
TTCGCCACCTCTGACTTGAGCGTCGATTTTTGTGATGCTCGTCAGGGGGGCGGAGCCTATGGAAAAACGC
CAGCAACGCGGCCTTTTTACGGTTCCTGGCCTTTTGCTGGCCTTTTGCTCACATGTTCTTTCCTGCGTTA
TCCCCTGATTCTGTGGATAACCGTATTACCGCCATGCATTAGTTATTAATAGTAATCAATTACGGGGTCA
TTAGTTCATAGCCCATATATGGAGTTCCGCGTTACATAACTTACGGTAAATGGCCCGCCTGGCTGACCGC
CCAACGACCCCCGCCCATTGACGTCAATAATGACGTATGTTCCCATAGTAACGCCAATAGGGACTTTCCA
TTGACGTCAATGGGTGGAGTATTTACGGTAAACTGCCCACTTGGCAGTACATCAAGTGTATCATATGCCA
AGTACGCCCCCTATTGACGTCAATGACGGTAAATGGCCCGCCTGGCATTATGCCCAGTACATGACCTTAT
GGGACTTTCCTACTTGGCAGTACATCTACGTATTAGTCATCGCTATTACCATGGTGATGCGGTTTTGGCA
GTACATCAATGGGCGTGGATAGCGGTTTGACTCACGGGGATTTCCAAGTCTCCACCCCATTGACGTCAAT
GGGAGTTTGTTTTGGCACCAAAATCAACGGGACTTTCCAAAATGTCGTAACAACTCCGCCCCATTGACGC
AAATGGGCGGTAGGCGTGTACGGTGGGAGGTCTATATAAGCAGAGCTGGTTTAGTGAACCGTCAGATCCG
CTAGCGCTACCGGTCGCCACCATGGTGAGCAAGGGCGAGGAGCTGTTCACCGGGGTGGTGCCCATCCTGG
TCGAGCTGGACGGCGACGTAAACGGCCACAAGTTCAGCGTGTCCGGCGAGGGCGAGGGCGATGCCACCTA
CGGCAAGCTGACCCTGAAGTTCATCTGCACCACCGGCAAGCTGCCCGTGCCCTGGCCCACCCTCGTGACC
ACCCTGACCTACGGCGTGCAGTGCTTCAGCCGCTACCCCGACCACATGAAGCAGCACGACTTCTTCAAGT
CCGCCATGCCCGAAGGCTACGTCCAGGAGCGCACCATCTTCTTCAAGGACGACGGCAACTACAAGACCCG
CGCCGAGGTGAAGTTCGAGGGCGACACCCTGGTGAACCGCATCGAGCTGAAGGGCATCGACTTCAAGGAG
GACGGCAACATCCTGGGGCACAAGCTGGAGTACAACTACAACAGCCACAACGTCTATATCATGGCCGACA
AGCAGAAGAACGGCATCAAGGTGAACTTCAAGATCCGCCACAACATCGAGGACGGCAGCGTGCAGCTCGC
CGACCACTACCAGCAGAACACCCCCATCGGCGACGGCCCCGTGCTGCTGCCCGACAACCACTACCTGAGC
ACCCAGTCCGCCCTGAGCAAAGACCCCAACGAGAAGCGCGATCACATGGTCCTGCTGGAGTTCGTGACCG
CCGCCGGGATCACTCTCGGCATGGACGAGCTGTACAAGTCCGGACTCAGATCTCGAGCTCAAGCTTCGAA
TTCTGCAGTCGACGGTACCATGGAAGTGCAGTTAGGGCTGGGAAGGGTCTACCCTCGGCCGCCGTCCAAG
ACCTACCGAGGAGCTTTCCAGAATCTGTTCCAGAGCGTGCGCGAAGTGATCCAGAACCCGGGCCCCAGGC
ACCCAGAGGCCGCGAGCGCAGCACCTCCCGGCGCCAGTTTGCTGCTGCTGCAGCAGCAGCAGCAGCAGCA
GCAGCAGCAGCAGCAGCAGCAGCAGCAGCAGCAGCAGCAGCAGCAAGAGACTAGCCCCAGGCAGCAGCAG
CAGCAGCAGGGTGAGGATGGTTCTCCCCAAGCCCATCGTAGAGGCCCCACAGGCTACCTGGTCCTGGATG
AGGAACAGCAACCTTCACAGCCGCAGTCGGCCCTGGAGTGCCACCCCGAGAGAGGTTGCGTCCCAGAGCC
TGGAGCCGCCGTGGCCGCCAGCAAGGGGCTGCCGCAGCAGCTGCCAGCACCTCCGGACGAGGATGACTCA
GCTGCCCCATCCACGTTGTCCCTGCTGGGCCCCACTTTCCCCGGCTTAAGCAGCTGCTCCGCTGACCTTA
AAGACATCCTGAGCGAGGCCAGCACCATGCAACTCCTTCAGCAACAGCAGCAGGAAGCAGTATCCGAAGG
CAGCAGCAGCGGGAGAGCGAGGGAGGCCTCGGGGGCTCCCACTTCCTCCAAGGACAATTACTTAGGGGGC
ACTTCGACCATTTCTGACAACGCCAAGGAGTTGTGTAAGGCAGTGTCGGTGTCCATGGGCCTGGGTGTGG
AGGCGTTGGAGCATCTGAGTCCAGGGGAACAGCTTCGGGGGGATTGCATGTACGCCCCACTTTTGGGAGT
TCCACCCGCTGTGCGTCCCACTCCTTGTGCCCCATTGGCCGAATGCAAAGGTTCTCTGCTAGACGACAGC
GCAGGCAAGAGCACTGAAGATACTGCTGAGTATTCCCCTTTCAAGGGAGGTTACACCAAAGGGCTAGAAG
GCGAGAGCCTAGGCTGCTCTGGCAGCGCTGCAGCAGGGAGCTCCGGGACACTTGAACTGCCGTCTACCCT
GTCTCTCTACAAGTCCGGAGCACTGGACGAGGCAGCTGCGTACCAGAGTCGCGACTACTACAACTTTCCA
CTGGCTCTGGCCGGACCGCCGCCCCCTCCGCCGCCTCCCCATCCCCACGCTCGCATCAAGCTGGAGAACC
CGCTGGACTACGGCAGCGCCTGGGCGGCTGCGGCGGCGCAGTGCCGCTATGGGGACCTGGCGAGCCTGCA
TGGCGCGGGTGCAGCGGGACCCGGTTCTGGGTCACCCTCAGCCGCCGCTTCCTCATCCTGGCACACTCTC
TTCACAGCCGAAGAAGGCCAGTTGTATGGACCGTGTGGTGG
